Addgene plasmid #190837: pSilencer2.1-U6-3JB1F+10
Purpose: For mammalian expression of 3JB1F+10, a dual-specificity aptamer that binds OGT and GFP. Expression is driven by a U6 promoter. This dual-specificity aptamer adopts a folded linker.
Depositing lab: Gerald Hart. Depositing organization: University of Georgia. Publication: Dual-specificity RNA aptamers enable manipulation of target-specific O-GlcNAcylation and unveil functions of O-GlcNAc on beta-catenin. Zhu Y, Hart GW. Cell. 2022 Dec 30:S0092-8674(22)01529-X. doi: 10.1016/j.cell.2022.12.016. PubMed 36626902.
Backbone
  Vector backbone: pSilencer2.1-U6 hygro
  Total vector size (bp): 5153
  Vector type: Mammalian Expression, Synthetic Biology, Affinity Reagent/ Antibody
  Selectable markers: Hygromycin
Growth in bacteria
  Bacterial resistance: Ampicillin, 100 μg/mL
  Growth temperature: 37°C
  Growth strain: DH5alpha
  Copy number: High Copy
Gene/Insert
  Gene/Insert name: 3JB1F_T1+10bp (A Dual-Specificity aptamer targeting OGT and GFP)
  Species: Synthetic
  Insert size (bp): 315
  Promoter: U6
  Cloning method: Gibson Cloning
  Sequencing primers: 5′ T7, LKO.1 5'; 3′ 2.0Rev
Terms and licenses: Academic/Nonprofit Terms; Industry Terms
Depositor comments: Sequence of the AP3 portion is from the article below: Shui, B., Ozer, A., Zipfel, W., Sahu, N., Singh, A., Lis, J.T., Shi, H., and Kotlikoff, M.I. (2012). RNA aptamers that functionally interact with green fluorescent protein and its derivatives. Nucleic Acids Res 40, e39. 10.1093/nar/gkr1264.
How to cite: pSilencer2.1-U6-3JB1F+10 was a gift from Gerald Hart (Addgene plasmid # 190837 ; http://n2t.net/addgene:190837 ; RRID:Addgene_190837)
