[The description below was written by a language model from this plasmid's Addgene catalogue record and pLannotate feature annotations shown in this document.]
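Description:
pSilencer2.1-U6-3JB1F+10 is a 5,153 bp mammalian expression plasmid built on the pSilencer2.1-U6 hygro backbone, a vector designed to transcribe small RNAs from an RNA polymerase III promoter. In bacteria it is maintained at high copy through a ColE1/pUC-type origin and selected with ampicillin via the β-lactamase gene. For selection of transfected mammalian cells it carries a hygromycin resistance cassette, in which an SV40 enhancer/early promoter fragment drives the hygromycin phosphotransferase coding sequence, followed by an SV40 polyadenylation signal. The annotation also picks up various cloning-vector remnants, including lac promoter/operator elements, a lacZα fragment, short lacI, ble, bom and rop fragments, and SP6 and T7 phage promoters upstream of the expression cassette. None of these appears to contribute to the intended function.

The payload is a 315 bp synthetic insert, 3JB1F_T1+10bp, introduced by Gibson cloning. The feature table does not annotate the insert itself, but the unannotated stretch between the human U6 promoter and the lacZα fragment is the likely location. U6 suits this purpose because it produces abundant, non-polyadenylated short transcripts with defined ends. The RNA is a dual-specificity aptamer that binds both O-GlcNAc transferase (OGT) and GFP, with the two binding modules connected by a linker that adopts a folded structure. The GFP-binding portion (AP3) derives from a previously published GFP aptamer. According to the associated publication title, such aptamers are used to manipulate target-specific O-GlcNAcylation, presumably by bringing OGT close to a GFP-tagged protein of interest, an approach applied there to β-catenin.
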