Features (pLannotate 1.2.2; 20 found; start..end, strand, type, name):
     96..186     +  promoter       AmpR promoter (fragment): bla
    187..480     +  promoter       SV40 promoter (fragment): SV40 enhancer and early promoter
    529..1554    +  CDS            HygR: aminoglycoside phosphotransferase from E. coli; aph(4)-Ia; confers resistance to hygromycin
   1564..1689    +  CDS            ble (fragment): BLE_KLEPN - Experimental evidence at protein level: Swiss-Prot protein existence level 1. Binding protein with a strong affinity to the bleomycin family of antibiotics. Binds to CL990; an antimitotic-antibiotic compound. From Klebsiella pneumoniae.
   1684..1805    +  polyA_signal   SV40 poly(A) signal: SV40 polyadenylation signal
   1878..1894    -  protein_bind   lac operator: The lac repressor binds to the lac operator to inhibit transcription in E. coli. This inhibition can be relieved by adding lactose or isopropyl-β-D-thiogalactopyranoside (IPTG). lac repressor encoded by lacI
   1902..1926    -  promoter       lac promoter (fragment): promoter for the E. coli lac operon
   1936..1955    +  promoter       AmpR promoter (fragment): bla
   1956..2816    +  CDS            AmpR: β-lactamase; bla; confers resistance to ampicillin, carbenicillin, and related antibiotics
   2987..3575    +  rep_origin     ori: high-copy-number ColE1/pMB1/pBR322/pUC origin of replication
   3758..3850    +  CDS            lacI (fragment): lac repressor; lacI; The lac repressor binds to the lac operator to inhibit transcription in E. coli. This inhibition can be relieved by adding lactose or isopropyl-β-D-thiogalactopyranoside (IPTG).
   3863..3884    +  protein_bind   CAP binding site: CAP binding activates transcription in the presence of cAMP. E. coli catabolite activator protein
   3899..3929    +  promoter       lac promoter: promoter for the E. coli lac operon
   3937..3953    +  protein_bind   lac operator: The lac repressor binds to the lac operator to inhibit transcription in E. coli. This inhibition can be relieved by adding lactose or isopropyl-β-D-thiogalactopyranoside (IPTG). lac repressor encoded by lacI
   3997..4015    +  promoter       SP6 promoter: promoter for bacteriophage SP6 RNA polymerase
   4027..4045    +  promoter       T7 promoter: promoter for bacteriophage T7 RNA polymerase
   4176..4416    +  promoter       U6 promoter: RNA polymerase III promoter for human U6 snRNA
   4758..4912    +  CDS            lacZα (fragment): LacZα fragment of β-galactosidase; lacZ fragment
   4918..5017    -  misc_feature   bom (fragment): basis of mobility region from pBR322
   5119..1       -  CDS            rop (fragment) (across the origin): Rop protein, which maintains plasmids at low copy number; rop
>Addgene plasmid #190837 | pSilencer2.1-U6-3JB1F+10 | addgene full sequence | sequence record 379234 | Addgene NGS Result
GACGAAAGGGCCTCGTGATACGCCTATTTTTATAGGTTAATGTCATGATAATAATGGTTTCTTAGACGTC
AGGTGGCACTTTTCGGGGAAATGTGCGCGGAACCCCTATTTGTTTATTTTTCTAAATACATTCAAATATG
TATCCGCTCATGAGACAATAACCCTGATAAATGCTTCAATAATATTCCAGCAGGCAGAAGTATGCAAAGC
ATGCATCTCAATTAGTTAGCAACCAGGTGTGGAAAGTCCCCAGGCTCCCCAGCAGGCAGAAGTATGCAAA
GCATGCATCTCAATTAGTCAGCAACCATAGTCCCGCCCCTAACTCCGCCCATCCCGCCCCTAACTCCGCC
CAGTTCCGCCCATTCTCCGCCCCATGGCTGACTAATTTTTTTTATTTATGCAGAGGCCGAGGCCGCCTCT
GCCTCTGAGCTATTCCAGAAGTAGTGGGGAGGCTTTTTTGGAGGCCTAGGCTTTTGCAAAAAGCTCCCGG
GAGCTTGTATATCCATTTTCGGATCTGATCAGCACGTGATGAAAAAGCCTGAACTCACCGCGACGTCTGT
CGAGAAGTTTCTGATCGAAAAGTTCGACAGCGTCTCCGACCTGATGCAGCTCTCGGAGGGCGAAGAATCT
CGTGCTTTCAGCTTCGATGTAGGAGGGCGTGGATATGTCCTGCGGGTAAATAGCTGCGCCGATGGTTTCT
ACAAAGATCGTTATGTTTATCGGCACTTTGCATCGGCCGCGCTCCCGATTCCGGAAGTGCTTGACATTGG
GGAATTCAGCGAGAGCCTGACCTATTGCATCTCCCGCCGTGCACAGGGTGTCACGTTGCAAGACCTGCCT
GAAACCGAACTGCCCGCTGTTCTGCAGCCGGTCGCGGAGGCCATGGATGCGATCGCTGCGGCCGATCTTA
GCCAGACGAGCGGGTTCGGCCCATTCGGACCGCAAGGAATCGGTCAATACACTACATGGCGTGATTTCAT
ATGCGCGATTGCTGATCCCCATGTGTATCACTGGCAAACTGTGATGGACGACACCGTCAGTGCGTCCGTC
GCGCAGGCTCTCGATGAGCTGATGCTTTGGGCCGAGGACTGCCCCGAAGTCCGGCACCTCGTGCACGCGG
ATTTCGGCTCCAACAATGTCCTGACGGACAATGGCCGCATAACAGCGGTCATTGACTGGAGCGAGGCGAT
GTTCGGGGATTCCCAATACGAGGTCGCCAACATCTTCTTCTGGAGGCCGTGGTTGGCTTGTATGGAGCAG
CAGACGCGCTACTTCGAGCGGAGGCATCCGGAGCTTGCAGGATCGCCGCGGCTCCGGGCGTATATGCTCC
GCATTGGTCTTGACCAACTCTATCAGAGCTTGGTTGACGGCAATTTCGATGATGCAGCTTGGGCGCAGGG
TCGATGCGACGCAATCGTCCGATCCGGAGCCGGGACTGTCGGGCGTACACAAATCGCCCGCAGAAGCGCG
GCCGTCTGGACCGATGGCTGTGTAGAAGTACTCGCCGATAGTGGAAACCGACGCCCCAGCACTCGTCCGA
GGGCAAAGGAATAGCACGTGCTACGAGATTTCGATTCCACCGCCGCCTTCTATGAAAGGTTGGGCTTCGG
AATCGTTTTCCGGGACGCCGGCTGGATGATCCTCCAGCGCGGGGATCTCATGCTGGAGTTCTTCGCCCAC
CCCAACTTGTTTATTGCAGCTTATAATGGTTACAAATAAAGCAATAGCATCACAAATTTCACAAATAAAG
CATTTTTTTCACTGCATTCTAGTTGTGGTTTGTCCAAACTCATCAATGTATCTTATCATGTCTGTATACC
GTCGACCTCTAGCTAGAGCTTGGCGTAATCATGGTCATAGCTGTTTCCTGTGTGAAATTGTTATCCGCTC
ACAATTCCACACAACATACGAGCCGGAAGCATAAAGGTAAGCCTGAATATTGAAAAAGGAAGAGTATGAG
TATTCAACATTTCCGTGTCGCCCTTATTCCCTTTTTTGCGGCATTTTGCCTTCCTGTTTTTGCTCACCCA
GAAACGCTGGTGAAAGTAAAAGATGCTGAAGATCAGTTGGGTGCACGAGTGGGTTACATCGAACTGGATC
TCAACAGCGGTAAGATCCTTGAGAGTTTTCGCCCCGAAGAACGTTTTCCAATGATGAGCACTTTTAAAGT
TCTGCTATGTGGCGCGGTATTATCCCGTATTGACGCCGGGCAAGAGCAACTCGGTCGCCGCATACACTAT
TCTCAGAATGACTTGGTTGAGTACTCACCAGTCACAGAAAAGCATCTTACGGATGGCATGACAGTAAGAG
AATTATGCAGTGCTGCCATAACCATGAGTGATAACACTGCGGCCAACTTACTTCTGACAACGATCGGAGG
ACCGAAGGAGCTAACCGCTTTTTTGCACAACATGGGGGATCATGTAACTCGCCTTGATCGTTGGGAACCG
GAGCTGAATGAAGCCATACCAAACGACGAGCGTGACACCACGATGCCTGTAGCAATGGCAACAACGTTGC
GCAAACTATTAACTGGCGAACTACTTACTCTAGCTTCCCGGCAACAATTAATAGACTGGATGGAGGCGGA
TAAAGTTGCAGGACCACTTCTGCGCTCGGCCCTTCCGGCTGGCTGGTTTATTGCTGATAAATCTGGAGCC
GGTGAGCGTGGGTCTCGCGGTATCATTGCAGCACTGGGGCCAGATGGTAAGCCCTCCCGTATCGTAGTTA
TCTACACGACGGGGAGTCAGGCAACTATGGATGAACGAAATAGACAGATCGCTGAGATAGGTGCCTCACT
GATTAAGCATTGGTAACTGTCAGACCAAGTTTACTCATATATACTTTAGATTGATTTAAAACTTCATTTT
TAATTTAAAAGGATCTAGGTGAAGATCCTTTTTGATAATCTCATGACCAAAATCCCTTAACGTGAGTTTT
CGTTCCACTGAGCGTCAGACCCCGTAGAAAAGATCAAAGGATCTTCTTGAGATCCTTTTTTTCTGCGCGT
AATCTGCTGCTTGCAAACAAAAAAACCACCGCTACCAGCGGTGGTTTTTTTGCCGGATCAAGAGCTACCA
ACTCTTTTTCCGAAGGTAACTGGCTTCAGCAGAGCGCAGATACCAAATACTGTTCTTCTAGTGTAGCCGT
AGTTAGGCCACCACTTCAAGAACTCTGTAGCACCGCCTACATACCTCGCTCTGCTAATCCTGTTACCAGT
GGCTGCTGCCAGTGGCGATAAGTCGTGTCTTACCGGGTTGGACTCAAGACGATAGTTACCGGATAAGGCG
CAGCGGTCGGGCTGAACGGGGGGTTCGTGCACACAGCCCAGCTTGGAGCGAACGACCTACACCGAACTGA
GATACCTACAGCGTGAGCTATGAGAAAGCGCCACGCTTCCCGAAGGGAGAAAGGCGGACAGGTATCCGGT
AAGCGGCAGGGTCGGAACAGGAGAGCGCACGAGGGAGCTTCCAGGGGGAAACGCCTGGTATCTTTATAGT
CCTGTCGGGTTTCGCCACCTCTGACTTGAGCGTCGATTTTTGTGATGCTCGTCAGGGGGGCGGAGCCTAT
GGAAAAACGCCAGCAACGCGGCCTTTTTACGGTTCCTGGCCTTTTGCTGGCCTTTTGCTCACATGTTCTT
TCCTGCGTTATCCCCTGATTCTGTGGATAACCGTATTACCGCCTTTGAGTGAGCTGATACCGCTCGCCGC
AGCCGAACGACCGAGCGCAGCGAGTCAGTGAGCGAGGAAGCGGAAGAGCGCCCAATACGCAAACCGCCTC
TCCCCGCGCGTTGGCCGATTCATTAATGCAGCTGGCACGACAGGTTTCCCGACTGGAAAGCGGGCAGTGA
GCGCAACGCAATTAATGTGAGTTAGCTCACTCATTAGGCACCCCAGGCTTTACACTTTATGCTTCCGGCT
CGTATGTTGTGTGGAATTGTGAGCGGATAACAATTTCACACAGGAAACAGCTATGACATGATTACGAATT
GCAACGATTTAGGTGACACTATAGAAGAGAAGGAATTAATACGACTCACTATAGGGAGAGAGAGAGAATT
ACCCTCACTAAAGGGAGGAGAAGCATGAATTCCCCAGTGGAAAGACGCGCAGGCAAAACGCACCACGTGA
CGGAGCGTGACCGCGCGCCGAGCGCGCGCCAAGGTCGGGCAGGAAGAGGGCCTATTTCCCATGATTCCTT
CATATTTGCATATACGATACAAGGCTGTTAGAGAGATAATTAGAATTAATTTGACTGTAAACACAAAGAT
ATTAGTACAAAATACGTGACGTAGAAAGTAATAATTTCTTGGGTAGTTTGCAGTTTTAAAATTATGTTTT
AAAATGGACTATCATATGCTTACCGTAACTTGAAAGTATTTCGATTTCTTGGGTTTATATATCTTGTGGA
AAGGACGCGGGATCCGGCATCAATATGGTGACCTCCCGGGCTAGCTAGCTCCCGAGGAGAGAATCACTTA
CGGATCCTCGTTAAGTGGCTCTCAGTCGCCCGTAACTCCGATGCCGATGCAGCGGCGACAACTGCACCCA
AGGCTCGGATCCTCGGGAGCTAGCTAGAGCGGGGGACCACCAGGTTGCCTAAGGGGGGTGAACCGGCCCA
GGTCGGAAGCTTCTGGACTGCGATGGGAGCACGAAACGTCGTGGCGCAATTGGGTGGGGAAAGTCCTTAA
AAGAGGGCCACCACAGAAGCTAACGGAGCAGGTCAAAACTCCCGTGCTGTTTTTTGGAAAAGCTTGGCAC
TGGCCGTCGTTTTACAACGTCGTGACTGGGAAAACCCTGGCGTTACCCAACTTAATCGCCTTGCAGCACA
TCCCCCTTTCGCCAGCTGGCGTAATAGCGAAGAGGCCCGCACCGATCGCCCTTCCCAACAGTTGCGCAGC
CTGAATGGCGAATGGCGCCTGATGCGGTATTTTCTCCTTACGCATCTGTGCGGTATTTCACACCGCATAT
GGTGCACTCTCAGTACAATCTGCTCTGATGCCGCATAGTTAAGCCAGCCCCGACACCCGCCAACACCCGC
TGACGCGCCCTGACGGGCTTGTCTGCTCCCGGCATCCGCTTACAGACAAGCTGTGACCGTCTCCGGGAGC
TGCATGTGTCAGAGGTTTTCACCGTCATCACCGAAACGCGCGA
